Addgene plasmid #81845: pDONR223_RGR_WT
Purpose: Gateway Donor vector containing RGR , part of the Target Accelerator Plasmid Collection.
Depositing lab: Jesse Boehm & William Hahn & David Root. Depositing organization: Broad Institute. Publication: Systematic Functional Interrogation of Rare Cancer Variants Identifies Oncogenic Alleles. Kim E, Ilic N, Shrestha Y, Zou L, Kamburov A, Zhu C, Yang X, Lubonja R, Tran N, Nguyen C, Lawrence MS, Piccioni F, Bagul M, Doench JG, Chouinard CR, Wu X, Hogstrom L, Natoli T, Tamayo P, Horn H, Corsello SM, Lage K, Root DE, Subramanian A, Golub TR, Getz G, Boehm JS, Hahn WC. Cancer Discov. 2016 Jul;6(7):714-26. doi: 10.1158/2159-8290.CD-16-0160. Epub 2016 May 4. PubMed 27147599.
Backbone
  Vector backbone: pDONR223
  Backbone manufacturer: Invitrogen
  Backbone size w/o insert (bp): 2790
  Vector type: Gateway Entry vector
Growth in bacteria
  Bacterial resistance: Spectinomycin, 50 μg/mL
  Growth temperature: 37°C
  Growth strain: DH5alpha
  Copy number: High Copy
Gene/Insert
  Gene/Insert name: RGR
  Species: H. sapiens (human)
  Mutation: WT
  GenBank ID: NM_002921.3
  Entrez Gene: RGR (a.k.a. RP44)
  Promoter: None
  Cloning method: Gateway Cloning
  Sequencing primers: 5′ M13pUC-fwd; 3′ M13-Rev
Terms and licenses: Academic/Nonprofit Terms; Industry Terms: Not Available to Industry
Depositor comments: Closed state: stop codon immediately follows insert
How to cite: pDONR223_RGR_WT was a gift from Jesse Boehm & William Hahn & David Root (Addgene plasmid # 81845 ; http://n2t.net/addgene:81845 ; RRID:Addgene_81845)
