[The description below was written by a language model from this plasmid's Addgene catalogue record and pLannotate feature annotations shown in this document.]
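Description:
pDONR223_RGR_WT is a Gateway entry clone built on the Invitrogen pDONR223 backbone, carrying the wild-type human RGR open reading frame (retinal G protein-coupled receptor, also known as RP44). It belongs to the Target Accelerator Plasmid Collection, a set of ORF clones assembled for systematic functional testing of cancer-associated alleles alongside their wild-type references. The plasmid is propagated in E. coli at high copy number from a ColE1/pUC-type origin. It is selected with spectinomycin through the aadA (SmR) aminoglycoside adenylyltransferase gene, which lies downstream of a class 1 integron Pc promoter fragment and a short remnant of a gentamicin resistance gene.

The 3,681 nt sequence record shows the RGR coding sequence flanked by two attL recombination sites. The annotation software labels these attL3 and a partial attL2, and they are the sites through which LR Clonase transfers the ORF into attR-containing destination vectors. The record lists no promoter for the insert, so the clone is a shuttle for the ORF rather than an expression construct. A T7 promoter lies just outside the downstream attL site and points back toward the insert on the opposite strand. The rrnB T1 and T2 terminators in the backbone help insulate the cloning region from read-through transcription, and small lacZα and lacI fragments are backbone remnants. The depositor describes the ORF as "closed", meaning a stop codon immediately follows the insert. After transfer the protein can therefore take an N-terminal tag from a destination vector but not a C-terminal fusion. Typical use is LR recombination of wild-type RGR into expression vectors of choice, for example as a control for variant alleles.
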