Features (pLannotate 1.2.2; 12 found; start..end, strand, type, name):
     38..74      -  CDS            lacZα (fragment): LacZα fragment of β-galactosidase; lacZ fragment
     91..186     +  protein_bind   attL3: mutant version of attL; recombination site for the Gateway® LR reaction LR Clonase™
    192..1076    +  CDS            RGR: RGR_HUMAN - Experimental evidence at protein level: Swiss-Prot protein existence level 1. Receptor for all-trans- and 11-cis-retinal. Binds preferentially to the former and may catalyze the isomerization of the chromophore by a retinochrome-like mechanism. From Homo sapiens (Human).
   1087..1180    -  protein_bind   attL2 (fragment): mutant version of attL; recombination site for the Gateway® LR reaction LR Clonase™
   1198..1216    -  promoter       T7 promoter: promoter for bacteriophage T7 RNA polymerase
   1406..1429    +  promoter       Pc promoter (fragment): intI1 (promoter lies within the coding sequence); class 1 integron promoter
   1605..1661    +  CDS            GmR (fragment): gentamycin acetyltransferase; aacC1; confers resistance to gentamycin
   1668..2459    +  CDS            SmR: aminoglycoside adenylyltransferase (Murphy, 1985); aadA; confers resistance to spectinomycin and streptomycin
   2552..3140    +  rep_origin     ori: high-copy-number ColE1/pMB1/pBR322/pUC origin of replication
   3323..3415    +  CDS            lacI (fragment): lac repressor; lacI; The lac repressor binds to the lac operator to inhibit transcription in E. coli. This inhibition can be relieved by adding lactose or isopropyl-β-D-thiogalactopyranoside (IPTG).
   3470..3497    -  terminator     rrnB T2 terminator: transcription terminator T2 from the E. coli rrnB gene
   3629..3672    +  terminator     rrnB T1 terminator: Escherichia coli rrnB; transcription terminator T1 from the E. coli rrnB gene
>Addgene plasmid #81845 | pDONR223_RGR_WT | addgene full sequence | sequence record 168734 | Addgene NGS Result
GGCAGTTCCCTACTCTCGCGTTAACGCTAGCATGGATGTTTTCCCAGTCACGACGTTGTAAAACGACGGC
CAGTCTTAAGCTCGGGCCCCAAATAATGATTTTATTTTGACTGATAGTGACCTGTTCGTTGCAACAAATT
GATGAGCAATGCTTTTTTATAATGCCAACTTTGTACAAAAAAGTTGGCACCATGGCAGAGACCAGTGCCT
TGCCCACCGGCTTCGGGGAGCTCGAGGTGCTGGCTGTGGGGATGGTGCTACTGGTGGAAGCTCTCTCCGG
TCTCAGCCTCAATACCCTGACCATCTTCTCTTTCTGCAAGACCCCGGAGCTGCGGACTCCCTGCCACCTA
CTGGTGCTGAGCTTGGCTCTTGCGGACAGTGGGATCAGCCTGAATGCCCTCGTTGCAGCCACATCCAGCC
TTCTCCGTGTCTCCCACAGGCGCTGGCCCTACGGCTCGGACGGCTGCCAGGCTCACGGCTTCCAGGGCTT
TGTGACAGCGTTGGCCAGCATCTGCAGCAGTGCAGCCATCGCATGGGGGCGTTATCACCACTACTGCACC
CGTAGCCAGCTGGCCTGGAACTCAGCCGTCTCTCTGGTGCTCTTCGTGTGGCTGTCTTCTGCCTTCTGGG
CAGCTCTGCCCCTTCTGGGTTGGGGTCACTATGACTATGAGCCACTGGGGACATGCTGCACCCTGGACTA
CTCCAAGGGGGACAGAAACTTCACCAGCTTCCTCTTCACCATGTCCTTCTTCAACTTCGCCATGCCCCTC
TTCATCACGATCACTTCCTACAGTCTCATGGAGCAGAAACTGGGGAAGAGTGGCCATCTCCAGGTAAACA
CCACTCTGCCAGCAAGGACGCTGCTGCTCGGCTGGGGCCCCTATGCCATCCTGTATCTATACGCAGTCAT
CGCAGACGTGACTTCCATCTCCCCCAAACTGCAGATGGTGCCCGCCCTCATTGCCAAAATGGTGCCCACG
ATCAATGCCATCAACTATGCCCTGGGCAATGAGATGGTCTGCAGGGGAATCTGGCAGTGCCTCTCACCGC
AGAAGAGGGAGAAGGACCGAACCAAGTGATTGCCAACTTTCTTGTACAAAGTTGTCATTATAAGAAAGCA
TTGCTTATCAATTTGTTGCAACGAACAGGTCACTATCAGTCAAAATAAAATCATTATTTGCCATCCAGCT
GATATCCCCTATAGTGAGTCGTATTACATGGTCATAGCTGTTTCCTGGCAGCTCTGGCCCGTGTCTCAAA
ATCTCTGATGTTACATTGCACAAGATAAAAATATATCATCATGCCTCCTCTAGACCAGCCAGGACAGAAA
TGCCTCGACTTCGCTGCTACCCAAGGTTGCCGGGTGACGCACACCGTGGAAACGGATGAAGGCACGAACC
CAGTGGACATAAGCCTGTTCGGTTCGTAAGCTGTAATGCAAGTAGCGTATGCGCTCACGCAACTGGTCCA
GAACCTTGACCGAACGCAGCGGTGGTAACGGCGCAGTGGCGGTTTTCATGGCTTGTTATGACTGTTTTTT
TGGGGTACAGTCTATGCCTCGGGCATCCAAGCAGCAAGCGCGTTACGCCGTGGGTCGATGTTTGATGTTA
TGGAGCAGCAACGATGTTACGCAGCAGGGCAGTCGCCCTAAAACAAAGTTAAACATTATGAGGGAAGCGG
TGATCGCCGAAGTATCGACTCAACTATCAGAGGTAGTTGGCGTCATCGAGCGCCATCTCGAACCGACGTT
GCTGGCCGTACATTTGTACGGCTCCGCAGTGGATGGCGGCCTGAAGCCACACAGTGATATTGATTTGCTG
GTTACGGTGACCGTAAGGCTTGATGAAACAACGCGGCGAGCTTTGATCAACGACCTTTTGGAAACTTCGG
CTTCCCCTGGAGAGAGCGAGATTCTCCGCGCTGTAGAAGTCACCATTGTTGTGCACGACGACATCATTCC
GTGGCGTTATCCAGCTAAGCGCGAACTGCAATTTGGAGAATGGCAGCGCAATGACATTCTTGCAGGTATC
TTCGAGCCAGCCACGATCGACATTGATCTGGCTATCTTGCTGACAAAAGCAAGAGAACATAGCGTTGCCT
TGGTAGGTCCAGCGGCGGAGGAACTCTTTGATCCGGTTCCTGAACAGGATCTATTTGAGGCGCTAAATGA
AACCTTAACGCTATGGAACTCGCCGCCCGACTGGGCTGGCGATGAGCGAAATGTAGTGCTTACGTTGTCC
CGCATTTGGTACAGCGCAGTAACCGGCAAAATCGCGCCGAAGGATGTCGCTGCCGACTGGGCAATGGAGC
GCCTGCCGGCCCAGTATCAGCCCGTCATACTTGAAGCTAGACAGGCTTATCTTGGACAAGAAGAAGATCG
CTTGGCCTCGCGCGCAGATCAGTTGGAAGAATTTGTCCACTACGTGAAAGGCGAGATCACCAAGGTAGTC
GGCAAATAACCCTCGAGCCACCCATGACCAAAATCCCTTAACGTGAGTTACGCGTCGTTCCACTGAGCGT
CAGACCCCGTAGAAAAGATCAAAGGATCTTCTTGAGATCCTTTTTTTCTGCGCGTAATCTGCTGCTTGCA
AACAAAAAAACCACCGCTACCAGCGGTGGTTTGTTTGCCGGATCAAGAGCTACCAACTCTTTTTCCGAAG
GTAACTGGCTTCAGCAGAGCGCAGATACCAAATACTGTTCTTCTAGTGTAGCCGTAGTTAGGCCACCACT
TCAAGAACTCTGTAGCACCGCCTACATACCTCGCTCTGCTAATCCTGTTACCAGTGGCTGCTGCCAGTGG
CGATAAGTCGTGTCTTACCGGGTTGGACTCAAGACGATAGTTACCGGATAAGGCGCAGCGGTCGGGCTGA
ACGGGGGGTTCGTGCACACAGCCCAGCTTGGAGCGAACGACCTACACCGAACTGAGATACCTACAGCGTG
AGCTATGAGAAAGCGCCACGCTTCCCGAAGGGAGAAAGGCGGACAGGTATCCGGTAAGCGGCAGGGTCGG
AACAGGAGAGCGCACGAGGGAGCTTCCAGGGGGAAACGCCTGGTATCTTTATAGTCCTGTCGGGTTTCGC
CACCTCTGACTTGAGCGTCGATTTTTGTGATGCTCGTCAGGGGGGCGGAGCCTATGGAAAAACGCCAGCA
ACGCGGCCTTTTTACGGTTCCTGGCCTTTTGCTGGCCTTTTGCTCACATGTTCTTTCCTGCGTTATCCCC
TGATTCTGTGGATAACCGTATTACCGCCTTTGAGTGAGCTGATACCGCTCGCCGCAGCCGAACGACCGAG
CGCAGCGAGTCAGTGAGCGAGGAAGCGGAAGAGCGCCCAATACGCAAACCGCCTCTCCCCGCGCGTTGGC
CGATTCATTAATGCAGCTGGCACGACAGGTTTCCCGACTGGAAAGCGGGCAGTGAGCGCAACGCAATTAA
TACGCGTACCGCTAGCCAGGAAGAGTTTGTAGAAACGCAAAAAGGCCATCCGTCAGGATGGCCTTCTGCT
TAGTTTGATGCCTGGCAGTTTATGGCGGGCGTCCTGCCCGCCACCCTCCGGGCCGTTGCTTCACAACGTT
CAAATCCGCTCCCGGCGGATTTGTCCTACTCAGGAGAGCGTTCACCGACAAACAACAGATAAAACGAAAG
GCCCAGTCTTCCGACTGAGCCTTTCGTTTTATTTGATGCCT
