>Addgene plasmid #81845 | pDONR223_RGR_WT | depositor partial sequence | sequence record 155164 | Insert sequence
ATGGCAGAGACCAGTGCCTTGCCCACCGGCTTCGGGGAGCTCGAGGTGCTGGCTGTGGGGATGGTGCTAC
TGGTGGAAGCTCTCTCCGGTCTCAGCCTCAATACCCTGACCATCTTCTCTTTCTGCAAGACCCCGGAGCT
GCGGACTCCCTGCCACCTACTGGTGCTGAGCTTGGCTCTTGCGGACAGTGGGATCAGCCTGAATGCCCTC
GTTGCAGCCACATCCAGCCTTCTCCGTGTCTCCCACAGGCGCTGGCCCTACGGCTCGGACGGCTGCCAGG
CTCACGGCTTCCAGGGCTTTGTGACAGCGTTGGCCAGCATCTGCAGCAGTGCAGCCATCGCATGGGGGCG
TTATCACCACTACTGCACCCGTAGCCAGCTGGCCTGGAACTCAGCCGTCTCTCTGGTGCTCTTCGTGTGG
CTGTCTTCTGCCTTCTGGGCAGCTCTGCCCCTTCTGGGTTGGGGTCACTATGACTATGAGCCACTGGGGA
CATGCTGCACCCTGGACTACTCCAAGGGGGACAGAAACTTCACCAGCTTCCTCTTCACCATGTCCTTCTT
CAACTTCGCCATGCCCCTCTTCATCACGATCACTTCCTACAGTCTCATGGAGCAGAAACTGGGGAAGAGT
GGCCATCTCCAGGTAAACACCACTCTGCCAGCAAGGACGCTGCTGCTCGGCTGGGGCCCCTATGCCATCC
TGTATCTATACGCAGTCATCGCAGACGTGACTTCCATCTCCCCCAAACTGCAGATGGTGCCCGCCCTCAT
TGCCAAAATGGTGCCCACGATCAATGCCATCAACTATGCCCTGGGCAATGAGATGGTCTGCAGGGGAATC
TGGCAGTGCCTCTCACCGCAGAAGAGGGAGAAGGACCGAACCAAG
